Addgene plasmid #60970: pT7-gRNA:kit-2-1
Purpose: Expression vector of rat Kit-2-1 guide RNA
Depositing lab: Tomoji Mashimo. Depositing organization: Kyoto University, Graduate School of Medicine. Publication: Allele-specific genome editing and correction of disease-associated phenotypes in rats using the CRISPR-Cas platform. Yoshimi K, Kaneko T, Voigt B, Mashimo T. Nat Commun. 2014 Jun 26;5:4240. doi: 10.1038/ncomms5240. PubMed 24967838.
Backbone
  Vector backbone: DR274
  Backbone size w/o insert (bp): 2147
  Vector type: CRISPR
Growth in bacteria
  Bacterial resistance: Kanamycin, 50 μg/mL
  Growth temperature: 37°C
  Growth strain: DH5alpha
  Copy number: Unknown
Gene/Insert
  Gene/Insert name: v-kit Hardy-Zuckerman 4 feline sarcoma viral oncogene homolog gRNA (alt names: Kit; H)
  Species: R. norvegicus (rat)
  Insert size (bp): 20
  Entrez Gene: Kit
Terms and licenses: Academic/Nonprofit Terms; Industry Terms: Not Available to Industry
Depositor comments: Targets an integrated 7,098-bp endogenous retroviral element (ERV) within the first intron of the Kit gene
How to cite: pT7-gRNA:kit-2-1 was a gift from Tomoji Mashimo (Addgene plasmid # 60970 ; http://n2t.net/addgene:60970 ; RRID:Addgene_60970)
