[The description below was written by a language model from this plasmid's Addgene catalogue record.]
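Description:
pT7-gRNA:kit-2-1 is a small bacterial plasmid for producing a CRISPR guide RNA directed at the rat Kit locus. It is built on the DR274 backbone (about 2.1 kb without insert), classified as a CRISPR vector, and is propagated in E. coli under kanamycin selection. The record lists the copy number as unknown and does not name the origin of replication. No feature table accompanies the entry, so the arrangement of parts can only be inferred from the name and backbone. As the "pT7" prefix indicates, the guide is placed under a T7 promoter. This design is intended for in vitro transcription of the guide RNA with T7 RNA polymerase rather than for expression inside mammalian cells.

The insert is a 20-bp spacer from Rattus norvegicus Kit (v-kit Hardy-Zuckerman 4 feline sarcoma viral oncogene homolog), which in a vector of this kind would be joined to the guide RNA scaffold to give a complete single guide RNA. According to the depositor's comments, the target is not Kit coding sequence. It is an integrated endogenous retroviral element of 7,098 bp that sits within the first intron of the gene. The plasmid carries no Cas9 according to the record, so the nuclease must be supplied separately.

The associated work concerns allele-specific genome editing and correction of disease-associated phenotypes in rats using the CRISPR-Cas system. This is consistent with using the guide to cut at the retroviral insertion in Kit. The record does not say whether it was paired with other guides or exactly how it was delivered.
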