>Addgene plasmid #60970 | pT7-gRNA:kit-2-1 | depositor partial sequence | sequence record 98464 | gRNA target sequence
CTAACGTTCCAGCGCTCGTT
