>Addgene plasmid #60970 | pT7-gRNA:kit-2-1 | addgene partial sequence | sequence record 100157 | Kan-R 5'-ATCGCGAGCCCATTTATACC-3'
TCCATGTTGGAATTTAATCGCGGCTTCAAGCAAGACGTTTCCCGTTGAATATGGCTCATTTTAGCTTCCT
TAGCTCCTGAAAATCTCGATAACTCAAAAAATACGCCCGGTAGTGATCTTATTTCATTATGGTGAAAGTT
GGAACCTCTTACGTGCCGATCAAGTCAAAAGCCTCCGGTCGGAGGCTTTTGACTTTCTGCTATGGAGGTC
AGGTATGATTTAAATGGTCAGTATTGAGCCTCAGGAAACAGCTATGACATCAAGCTGACTAGATAATCTA
GCTGATCGTGGACCGATCATACGTATAATGCCGTAAGATCACGGGTCGCAGCACAGCTCGCGGTCCAGTA
GTGATCGACACTGCTCGATCCGCTCGCACCGCTAGCTAATACGACTCACTATAGGCTAACGTTCCAGCGC
TCGTTGTTTTAGAGCTAGAAATAGCAAGTTAAAATAAGGCTAGTCCGTTATCAACTTGAAAAAGTGGCAC
CGAGTCGGTGCTTTTAAAAAGCTTGGATCGACGAGAGCAGCGCGACTGGATCTGTCGCCCGTCTCAAACG
CAACCCTCCGGCGGTCGCATATCATTCAGGACGAGCCTCAGACTCCAGCGTAACTGGACTGCAATCAACT
CACTGGCTCACCTTCCGGTCCACGATCAGCTAGAATCAAGCTGACTAGATAAACTGGCCGTCGTTTTACA
CGGGTGGGCCTTTCTTCGGTAGAAAATCAAAGGATCTTCTTGAGATCCTTTTTTTCTGCGCGTAATCTGC
TGCTTGCAAACAAAAAAACCACCGCTACCAGCGGTGGTTTGTTTGCCGGATCAAGAGCTACCAACTCTTT
TTCCGAGGTAACTGGCTTCAGCAGAGCGCAGATACCAAATACTGTTCTTCTAGTGTAGCCGTAGTTAGGC
CACCACTTCAAGAACTCTGTAGCACCGCCTACATACCTCGCTCTGCTAATCCTGTTACCAGTGGCTGCTG
CCAGTGGCGATA
